Addgene plasmid #50509: pCDNA HA FAK Y925F
Depositing lab: Kenneth Yamada. Depositing organization: National Institute of Dental and Craniofacial Research (NIDCR). Publication: PTEN interactions with focal adhesion kinase and suppression of the extracellular matrix-dependent phosphatidylinositol 3-kinase/Akt cell survival pathway. Tamura M, Gu J, Danen EH, Takino T, Miyamoto S, Yamada KM. J Biol Chem. 1999 Jul 16;274(29):20693-703. 10.1074/jbc.274.29.20693 PubMed 10400703.
Backbone
  Vector backbone: pCDNA HA
  Vector type: Mammalian Expression
Growth in bacteria
  Bacterial resistance: Ampicillin, 100 μg/mL
  Growth temperature: 37°C
  Growth strain: DH5alpha
  Copy number: High Copy
Gene/Insert
  Gene/Insert name: protein tyrosine kinase, mutated (alt names: FAK; PTK2)
  Species: M. musculus (mouse)
  Mutation: Y925F
  Promoter: CMV
  Tag / fusion protein: HA (N terminal on backbone)
  Cloning method: Restriction Enzyme; 5′ cloning site BamHI (not destroyed); 3′ cloning site XbaI (not destroyed)
  Sequencing primers: 5′ pCDNA FW (TTAATACGACTCACTATAGGG)
Terms and licenses: Academic/Nonprofit Terms; Industry Terms: Not Available to Industry
Depositor comments: HA tag variant: TMYDVPDYA
How to cite: pCDNA HA FAK Y925F was a gift from Kenneth Yamada (Addgene plasmid # 50509 ; http://n2t.net/addgene:50509 ; RRID:Addgene_50509)
