[The description below was written by a language model from this plasmid's Addgene catalogue record.]
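Description:
pCDNA HA FAK Y925F is a mammalian expression plasmid built on a pCDNA-type backbone that has been modified to supply an N-terminal HA epitope tag. It is propagated in E. coli as a high-copy plasmid under ampicillin selection. The record does not list a mammalian selection marker, the origin of replication or the polyadenylation signal, and no feature table is provided, so these elements cannot be confirmed beyond what is typical of pcDNA-family vectors.

The insert is mouse focal adhesion kinase (FAK, also known as PTK2), a non-receptor protein tyrosine kinase. It was cloned between BamHI and XbaI sites, both of which remain intact, so that the coding sequence is fused in frame behind the backbone-encoded HA tag. The depositor notes that the tag is a variant of the standard HA epitope rather than the canonical sequence. Expression is driven by the CMV promoter, which gives strong constitutive transcription in most transfected mammalian cell lines. The insert carries a Y925F substitution, replacing tyrosine 925 with the non-phosphorylatable residue phenylalanine. In general terms, Y925 is a known FAK phosphorylation site associated with Grb2 binding and downstream Ras/MAPK signalling, so this mutant can be used to test the contribution of that site.

The associated publication concerns PTEN interactions with FAK and suppression of the extracellular matrix-dependent PI 3-kinase/Akt cell survival pathway. This suggests use in transfection experiments comparing HA-tagged FAK variants, with the tag allowing detection or immunoprecipitation of the exogenous protein separately from endogenous FAK.
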