>Addgene plasmid #50509 | pCDNA HA FAK Y925F | addgene partial sequence | sequence record 78512 | cmv-fwd
ACTGCTTACTGGCTTATCGAAATTAATACGACTCACTATAGGGAGACCCAAGCTTGGTACCGAGCTCGGA
TCCACCATGTACGACGTTCCTGATTACGCTAGCCTCCCGAGATCCGGTATGGCAGCTGCTTATCTTGACC
CAAACTTGAATCACACACCAAGTTCGAGTACTAAGACTCACCTGGGTACTGGCATGGAACGGTCCCCTGG
TGCAATGGAACGAGTATTAAAGGTCTTTCATCATTTTGAAAGCAGTAGTGAGCCAACCACCTGGGCCAGT
ATTATCAGGCATGGAGATGCTACTGATGTCAGGGGCATCATTCAGAAGATAGTGGACAGTCACAAAGTAA
AGCACGTGGCCTGCTATGGATTTCGCCTCAGTCACCTGCGATCGGAGGAGGTGCACTGGCTGCACGTGGA
CATGGGTGTCTCCAGTGTGAGGGAGAAATATGAACTCGCCCACCCACCAGAGGAGTGGAAATATGAGTTG
AGAATTCGTTACTTGCCAAAAGGATTTCTAAACCAGTTTACTGAAGATAAGCCAACATTGAATTTCTTCT
ATCAACAGGTGAAGAGTGACTACATGCAAGAAATAGCTGATCAAGTAGACCAAGAAATAGCTTTGAAGTT
GGGTTGTTTGGAAATTAGGCGATCCTATTGGGAGATGAGGGGTAATGCCCTAGAGAAGAAGTCCAACTAT
GAAGTATTAGAAAAAGATGTTGGTTTAAAGCGATTTTTTCCTAAGAGTTTACTGGATTCTGTCAAGGCCA
AAACACTAAGAAAGCTGATCCAGCAAACATTCAGGCAGTTTGCCAACCTTAATAGAGAAGAAAGCATCCT
GAAATTCTTTGAGATTCTTTCTCCTGTGTACAGATTTGACAAAGAGTGCTTCAAGTGTGCCCTTGGGTCA
AGTTGGATCATTTCTG
