>Addgene plasmid #50509 | pCDNA HA FAK Y925F | addgene partial sequence | sequence record 78513 | BGH-rev 5'-TAGAAGGCACAGTCGAGG-3'
CTATAGAATAGGGCCCTCTAGATGCATGCTCGAGCGGCCGCTCTAGGATCTCCCAAAGGGCAGAAAGCCA
CGTTCAATGGCCAGGGGCTCAGTGTGGCCGTGTCTGCCCTAGCATTTTCAGTCTTGCTTGATCAATAACA
TCAAGTAGGTTCTTGGCATCCACAGCCAGGGCGTGAGCAGCTGTCAGCATCTGCTTCTTATACTCCTGCT
GCAGGCTGGTCATGACGTACTGCTGCGCCAGCTTCATCTTGCTGATGAGCTCGCCTAAGTCGGAGTTCAG
CAGCTTCTGTGCCATCTCGATCTCTCGATGAGTGCTGGCTGGAAGAGCAGGAATGGTCTCATCCACCGTG
GCTAGTAAGGTCCGCAGGGCCAGGCCAACTTCCTTCACCATAGGGACGTACTCTTCTGGAGGAGCTGGCT
GGATTTTGCTGGACATCTCGATGACAGCCTTCACTAGGCCTGTCACATTCTCAAATACCTTGTCATTGGA
CCGGTCAAGGTTGGCAGTGGGAGGGGGGCTGATTTCCTGGGGCTGAAGCTTGACACCCTCATTGTAGCTG
TCTGCAGGGCTGCTGATGCTGGACAGGTTGCTTAGGTGGCCAGGTGCTCCAGGGCGAGGAGGTTTCTTTG
GTGGAGCTGCAGGATCTGGCTTCCCCACAGGCTGATAGATGTGTTGGTTTCCAGTCGGACCCTGAAAACT
CCCGTCTTCCCTGTCGATGCTGCCTCGAGAGAGCCTCACATCAGGTTTCAGGAATCGCTCTTCCTTCTCC
AGCCAGCGCTGG
